Addgene plasmid #70565: R777-E281 Hs.RHOC
Purpose: Gateway ORF clone of human RHOC [NM_175744.4] with stop codon (for native or N-terminal fusions)
Depositing lab: Dominic Esposito. Depositing organization: National Cancer Institute (NCI).
Backbone
  Vector backbone: pDonor-255
  Backbone size w/o insert (bp): 2693
  Vector type: Gateway Entry Clone
Growth in bacteria
  Bacterial resistance: Spectinomycin, 50 μg/mL
  Growth temperature: 37°C
  Growth strain: DH10B
  Copy number: High Copy
Gene/Insert
  Gene/Insert name: RHOC
  Species: H. sapiens (human)
  Insert size (bp): 582
  GenBank ID: NM_175744.4
  Entrez Gene: RHOC (a.k.a. ARH9, ARHC, H9, RHOH9)
  Cloning method: Gateway Cloning
  Sequencing primers: 5′ M13F 23-mer (5'-CCCAGTCACGACGTTGTAAAACG); 3′ attLR 23-mer (5'-TAACATCAGAGATTTTGAGACAC)
Terms and licenses: Academic/Nonprofit Terms; Industry Terms: Not Available to Industry
How to cite: R777-E281 Hs.RHOC was a gift from Dominic Esposito (Addgene plasmid # 70565 ; http://n2t.net/addgene:70565 ; RRID:Addgene_70565)
