[The description below was written by a language model from this plasmid's Addgene catalogue record and pLannotate feature annotations shown in this document.]
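Description:
R777-E281 Hs.RHOC is a Gateway entry clone built on the pDonor-255 backbone, carrying the human RHOC open reading frame (reference transcript NM_175744.4) for transfer into destination vectors. It is a small bacterial plasmid of about 3.3 kb with no eukaryotic expression elements of its own. It replicates in E. coli from a high-copy ColE1/pUC-type origin and is selected with spectinomycin through the aadA (SmR) aminoglycoside adenylyltransferase gene. That gene sits downstream of a fragment of a class 1 integron Pc promoter and a short remnant of a gentamicin resistance gene. Small lacZα and lacI fragments are also annotated as backbone remnants. The rrnB T1 and T2 terminators in the backbone typically insulate the cloning region from read-through transcription.

The 582 bp insert encodes RhoC, a Rho-family small GTPase involved in signalling to focal adhesions and actin stress fibres, in contractile ring formation during cytokinesis, and in epithelial junction formation. The annotated coding sequence is flanked by attL recombination sites, so an LR Clonase reaction can move the ORF directionally into any compatible attR destination vector. The automated annotation labels the upstream site as attL3 and the downstream one as a partial attL2. The catalogue entry does not specify the att site variants, so this labelling should be treated with caution. The ORF retains its stop codon, which makes it suitable for expressing the native protein or N-terminal fusions but not C-terminal tags. No promoter drives RHOC in this plasmid, so expression depends entirely on the destination vector chosen.
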