Features (pLannotate 1.2.2; 11 found; start..end, strand, type, name):
     18..54      -  CDS            lacZα (fragment): LacZα fragment of β-galactosidase; lacZ fragment
     85..180     +  protein_bind   attL3: mutant version of attL; recombination site for the Gateway® LR reaction LR Clonase™
    186..764     +  CDS            RHOC: RHOC_HUMAN - Also known as ARH9, ARHC. Experimental evidence at protein level: Swiss-Prot protein existence level 1. Regulates a signal transduction pathway linking plasma membrane receptors to the assembly of focal adhesions and actin stress fibers. Serves as a microtubule-dependent signal that is required for the myosin contractile ring formation during cell cycle cytokinesis. Regulates apical junction formation in bronchial epithelial cells. From Homo sapiens (Human).
    772..865     -  protein_bind   attL2 (fragment): mutant version of attL; recombination site for the Gateway® LR reaction LR Clonase™
    980..1003    +  promoter       Pc promoter (fragment): intI1 (promoter lies within the coding sequence); class 1 integron promoter
   1179..1235    +  CDS            GmR (fragment): gentamycin acetyltransferase; aacC1; confers resistance to gentamycin
   1242..2033    +  CDS            SmR: aminoglycoside adenylyltransferase (Murphy, 1985); aadA; confers resistance to spectinomycin and streptomycin
   2126..2714    +  rep_origin     ori: high-copy-number ColE1/pMB1/pBR322/pUC origin of replication
   2897..2989    +  CDS            lacI (fragment): lac repressor; lacI; The lac repressor binds to the lac operator to inhibit transcription in E. coli. This inhibition can be relieved by adding lactose or isopropyl-β-D-thiogalactopyranoside (IPTG).
   3044..3071    -  terminator     rrnB T2 terminator: transcription terminator T2 from the E. coli rrnB gene
   3203..3246    +  terminator     rrnB T1 terminator: Escherichia coli rrnB; transcription terminator T1 from the E. coli rrnB gene
>Addgene plasmid #70565 | R777-E281 Hs.RHOC | depositor full sequence | sequence record 126014 | Full Sequence
TTAACGCTAGCATGGATGTTTTCCCAGTCACGACGTTGTAAAACGACGGCCAGTCTTAAAATTCGAGCTC
GGTCCGAGGATCCGAAATAATGATTTTATTTTGACTGATAGTGACCTGTTCGTTGCAACAAATTGATAAG
CAATGCTTTTTTATAATGCCAACTTTGTACAAAAAAGTTGGCACCATGGCTGCAATCCGAAAGAAGCTGG
TGATCGTTGGGGATGGTGCCTGTGGGAAGACCTGCCTCCTCATCGTCTTCAGCAAGGATCAGTTTCCGGA
GGTCTACGTCCCTACTGTCTTTGAGAACTATATTGCGGACATTGAGGTGGACGGCAAGCAGGTGGAGCTG
GCTCTGTGGGACACAGCAGGGCAGGAAGACTATGATCGACTGCGGCCTCTCTCCTACCCGGACACTGATG
TCATCCTCATGTGCTTCTCCATCGACAGCCCTGACAGCCTGGAAAACATTCCTGAGAAGTGGACCCCAGA
GGTGAAGCACTTCTGCCCCAACGTGCCCATCATCCTGGTGGGGAATAAGAAGGACCTGAGGCAAGACGAG
CACACCAGGAGAGAGCTGGCCAAGATGAAGCAGGAGCCCGTTCGGTCTGAGGAAGGCCGGGACATGGCGA
ACCGGATCAGTGCCTTTGGCTACCTTGAGTGCTCAGCCAAGACCAAGGAGGGAGTGCGGGAGGTGTTTGA
GATGGCCACTCGGGCTGGCCTCCAGGTCCGCAAGAACAAGCGTCGGAGGGGCTGTCCCATTCTCTAATCA
ACTTTCTTGTACAAAGTTGGCATTATAGGAAAGCATTGCTTATCAATTTGTTGCAACGAACAGGTCACTA
TCAGTCAAAATAAAATCATTATTTGCATGCAAGCTTAGATCCTCTAGACCAGCCAGGACAGAAATGCCTC
GACTTCGCTGCTACCCAAGGTTGCCGGGTGACGCACACCGTGGAAACGGATGAAGGCACGAACCCAGTGG
ACATAAGCCTGTTCGGTTCGTAAGCTGTAATGCAAGTAGCGTATGCGCTCACGCAACTGGTCCAGAACCT
TGACCGAACGCAGCGGTGGTAACGGCGCAGTGGCGGTTTTCATGGCTTGTTATGACTGTTTTTTTGGGGT
ACAGTCTATGCCTCGGGCATCCAAGCAGCAAGCGCGTTACGCCGTGGGTCGATGTTTGATGTTATGGAGC
AGCAACGATGTTACGCAGCAGGGCAGTCGCCCTAAAACAAAGTTAAACATTATGAGGGAAGCGGTGATCG
CCGAAGTATCGACTCAACTATCAGAGGTAGTTGGCGTCATCGAGCGCCATCTCGAACCGACGTTGCTGGC
CGTACATTTGTACGGCTCCGCAGTGGATGGCGGCCTGAAGCCACACAGTGATATTGATTTGCTGGTTACG
GTGACCGTAAGGCTTGATGAAACAACGCGGCGAGCTTTGATCAACGACCTTTTGGAAACTTCGGCTTCCC
CTGGAGAGAGCGAGATTCTCCGCGCTGTAGAAGTCACCATTGTTGTGCACGACGACATCATTCCGTGGCG
TTATCCAGCTAAGCGCGAACTGCAATTTGGAGAATGGCAGCGCAATGACATTCTTGCAGGTATCTTCGAG
CCAGCCACGATCGACATTGATCTGGCTATCTTGCTGACAAAAGCAAGAGAACATAGCGTTGCCTTGGTAG
GTCCAGCGGCGGAGGAACTCTTTGATCCGGTTCCTGAACAGGATCTATTTGAGGCGCTAAATGAAACCTT
AACGCTATGGAACTCGCCGCCCGACTGGGCTGGCGATGAGCGAAATGTAGTGCTTACGTTGTCCCGCATT
TGGTACAGCGCAGTAACCGGCAAAATCGCGCCGAAGGATGTCGCTGCCGACTGGGCAATGGAGCGCCTGC
CGGCCCAGTATCAGCCCGTCATACTTGAAGCTAGACAGGCTTATCTTGGACAAGAAGAAGATCGCTTGGC
CTCGCGCGCAGATCAGTTGGAAGAATTTGTCCACTACGTGAAAGGCGAGATCACCAAGGTAGTCGGCAAA
TAACCCTCGAGCCACCCATGACCAAAATCCCTTAACGTGAGTTACGCGTCGTTCCACTGAGCGTCAGACC
CCGTAGAAAAGATCAAAGGATCTTCTTGAGATCCTTTTTTTCTGCGCGTAATCTGCTGCTTGCAAACAAA
AAAACCACCGCTACCAGCGGTGGTTTGTTTGCCGGATCAAGAGCTACCAACTCTTTTTCCGAAGGTAACT
GGCTTCAGCAGAGCGCAGATACCAAATACTGTCCTTCTAGTGTAGCCGTAGTTAGGCCACCACTTCAAGA
ACTCTGTAGCACCGCCTACATACCTCGCTCTGCTAATCCTGTTACCAGTGGCTGCTGCCAGTGGCGATAA
GTCGTGTCTTACCGGGTTGGACTCAAGACGATAGTTACCGGATAAGGCGCAGCGGTCGGGCTGAACGGGG
GGTTCGTGCACACAGCCCAGCTTGGAGCGAACGACCTACACCGAACTGAGATACCTACAGCGTGAGCATT
GAGAAAGCGCCACGCTTCCCGAAGGGAGAAAGGCGGACAGGTATCCGGTAAGCGGCAGGGTCGGAACAGG
AGAGCGCACGAGGGAGCTTCCAGGGGGAAACGCCTGGTATCTTTATAGTCCTGTCGGGTTTCGCCACCTC
TGACTTGAGCGTCGATTTTTGTGATGCTCGTCAGGGGGGCGGAGCCTATGGAAAAACGCCAGCAACGCGG
CCTTTTTACGGTTCCTGGCCTTTTGCTGGCCTTTTGCTCACATGTTCTTTCCTGCGTTATCCCCTGATTC
TGTGGATAACCGTATTACCGCCTTTGAGTGAGCTGATACCGCTCGCCGCAGCCGAACGACCGAGCGCAGC
GAGTCAGTGAGCGAGGAAGCGGAAGAGCGCCCAATACGCAAACCGCCTCTCCCCGCGCGTTGGCCGATTC
ATTAATGCAGCTGGCACGACAGGTTTCCCGACTGGAAAGCGGGCAGTGAGCGCAACGCAATTAATACGCG
TACCGCTAGCCAGGAAGAGTTTGTAGAAACGCAAAAAGGCCATCCGTCAGGATGGCCTTCTGCTTAGTTT
GATGCCTGGCAGTTTATGGCGGGCGTCCTGCCCGCCACCCTCCGGGCCGTTGCTTCACAACGTTCAAATC
CGCTCCCGGCGGATTTGTCCTACTCAGGAGAGCGTTCACCGACAAACAACAGATAAAACGAAAGGCCCAG
TCTTCCGACTGAGCCTTTCGTTTTATTTGATGCCTGGCAGTTCCCTACTCTCGCG
