>Addgene plasmid #70565 | R777-E281 Hs.RHOC | addgene partial sequence | sequence record 130589 | pCR8_R1 5'-cgaaccgaacaggcttatgt-3'
CGGTGTGCGTCACCCGGCAACCTTGGGTAGCAGCGAAGTCGAGGCATTTCTGTCCTGGCTGGTCTAGAGG
ATCTAAGCTTGCATGCAAATAATGATTTTATTTTGACTGATAGTGACCTGTTCGTTGCAACAAATTGATA
AGCAATGCTTTCCTATAATGCCAACTTTGTACAAGAAAGTTGATTAGAGAATGGGACAGCCCCTCCGACG
CTTGTTCTTGCGGACCTGGAGGCCAGCCCGAGTGGCCATCTCAAACACCTCCCGCACTCCCTCCTTGGTC
TTGGCTGAGCACTCAAGGTAGCCAAAGGCACTGATCCGGTTCGCCATGTCCCGGCCTTCCTCAGACCGAA
CGGGCTCCTGCTTCATCTTGGCCAGCTCTCTCCTGGTGTGCTCGTCTTGCCTCAGGTCCTTCTTATTCCC
CACCAGGATGATGGGCACGTTGGGGCAGAAGTGCTTCACCTCTGGGGTCCACTTCTCAGGAATGTTTTCC
AGGCTGTCAGGGCTGTCGATGGAGAAGCACATGAGGATGACATCAGTGTCCGGGTAGGAGAGAGGCCGCA
GTCGATCATAGTCTTCCTGCCCTGCTGTGTCCCACAGAGCCAGCTCCACCTGCTTGCCGTCCACCTCAAT
GTCCGCAATATAGTTCTCAAAGACAGTAGGGACGTAGACCTCCGGAAACTGATCCTTGCTGAAGACGATG
AGGAGGCAGGTCTTCCCACAGGCACCATCCCCAACGATCACCAGCTTCTTTCGGATTGCAGCCATGGTGC
CAACTTTTTTGTACAAAGTTGGCATTATAAAAAAGCATTGCTTATCAATTTGTTGCAACGAACAGGTCAC
TATCAGTCAAAATAAAATCATTATTT
